>Addgene plasmid #167235 | pJBL7066 | addgene full sequence | sequence record 331129 | Addgene NGS Result
TGCCGCAAAAAAGGGAATAAGGGCGACACGGAAATGTTGAATACTCATACTCTTCCTTTTTCAATATTAT
TGAAGCATTTATCAGGGTTATTGTCTCATGAGCGGATACATATTTGAATGTATTTAGAAAAATAAACAAA
TAGGGGTTCCGCGCACATTTCCCCGAAAAGTGCCACCTGACGTCTAAGAAACCATTATTATCATGACATT
AACCTATAAAAATAGGCGTATCACGAGGCCCTTTCGTCTCGCGCGTTTCGGTGATGACGGTGAAAACCTC
TGACACATGCAGCTCCCGGAGACGGTCACAGCTTGTCTGTAAGCGGATGCCGGGAGCAGACAAGCCCGTC
AGGGCGCGTCAGCGGGTGTTGGCGGGTGTCGGGGCTGGCTTAACTATGCGGCATCAGAGCAGATTGTACT
GAGAGTGCACCATATGCGGTGTGAAATACCGCACAGATGCGTAAGGAGAAAATACCGCATCAGGCGCCAT
TCGCCATTCAGGCTGCGCAACTGTTGGGAAGGGCGATCGGTGCGGGCCTCTTCGCTATTACGCCAGCTGG
CGAAAGGGGGATGTGCTGCAAGGCGATTAAGTTGGGTAACGCCAGGGTTTTCCCAGTCACGACGTTGTAA
AACGACGGCCAGTAAGATCTCGGCTGAATTCTAAAGATCTATCGCTTGACTCCGTACATGAGTACGGAAG
TAAGGTTACGCTATACGTCGACTCTCGAGTGAGATTGTTGACGGTACCGTATTTTGGATCTAGGAGGAAG
GATCTATGAGAGGATCGCATCACCATCACCATCACGGATCCAACACGATTAACATCGCTAAGAACGACTT
CTCTGACATCGAACTGGCTGCTATCCCGTTCAACACTCTGGCTGACCATTACGGTGAGCGTTTAGCTCGC
GAACAGTTGGCCCTTGAGCATGAGTCTTACGAGATGGGTGAAGCACGCTTCCGCAAGATGTTTGAGCGTC
AACTTAAAGCTGGTGAGGTTGCGGATAACGCTGCCGCCAAGCCTCTCATCACTACCCTACTCCCTAAGAT
GATTGCACGCATCAACGACTGGTTTGAGGAAGTGAAAGCTAAGCGCGGCAAGCGCCCGACAGCCTTCCAG
TTCCTGCAAGAAATCAAGCCGGAAGCCGTAGCGTACATCACCATTAAGACCACTCTGGCTTGCCTAACCA
GTGCTGACAATACAACCGTTCAGGCTGTAGCAAGCGCAATCGGTCGGGCCATTGAGGACGAGGCTCGCTT
CGGTCGTATCCGTGACCTTGAAGCTAAGCACTTCAAGAAAAACGTTGAGGAACAACTCAACAAGCGCGTA
GGGCACGTCTACAAGAAAGCATTTATGCAAGTTGTCGAGGCTGACATGCTCTCTAAGGGTCTACTCGGTG
GCGAGGCGTGGTCTTCGTGGCATAAGGAAGACTCTATTCATGTAGGAGTACGCTGCATCGAGATGCTCAT
TGAGTCAACCGGAATGGTTAGCTTACACCGCCAAAATGCTGGCGTAGTAGGTCAAGACTCTGAGACTATC
GAACTCGCACCTGAATACGCTGAGGCTATCGCAACCCGTGCAGGTGCGCTGGCTGGCATCTCTCCGATGT
TCCAACCTTGCGTAGTTCCTCCTAAGCCGTGGACTGGCATTACTGGTGGTGGCTATTGGGCTAACGGTCG
TCGTCCTCTGGCGCTGGTGCGTACTCACAGTAAGAAAGCACTGATGCGCTACGAAGACGTTTACATGCCT
GAGGTGTACAAAGCGATTAACATTGCGCAAAACACCGCATGGAAAATCAACAAGAAAGTCCTAGCGGTCG
CCAACGTAATCACCAAGTGGAAGCATTGTCCGGTCGAGGACATCCCTGCGATTGAGCGTGAAGAACTCCC
GATGAAACCGGAAGACATCGACATGAATCCTGAGGCTCTCACCGCGTGGAAACGTGCTGCCGCTGCTGTG
TACCGCAAGGACAAGGCTCGCAAGTCTCGCCGTATCAGCCTTGAGTTCATGCTTGAGCAAGCCAATAAGT
TTGCTAACCATAAGGCCATCTGGTTCCCTTACAACATGGACTGGCGCGGTCGTGTTTACGCTGTGTCAAT
GTTCAACCCGCAAGGTAACGATATGACCAAAGGACTGCTTACGCTGGCGAAAGGTAAACCAATCGGTAAG
GAAGGTTACTACTGGCTGAAAATCCACGGTGCAAACTGTGCGGGTGTCGATAAGGTTCCGTTCCCTGAGC
GCATCAAGTTCATTGAGGAAAACCACGAGAACATCATGGCTTGCGCTAAGTCTCCACTGGAGAACACTTG
GTGGGCTGAGCAAGATTCTCCGTTCTGCTTCCTTGCATTCTGCTTTGAGTACGCTGGGGTACAGCACCAC
GGCCTGAGCTATAACTGCTCCCTTCCGCTGGCGTTTGACGGGTCTTGCTCTGGCATCCAGCACTTCTCCG
CGATGCTCCGAGATGAGGTAGGTGGTCGCGCGGTTAACTTGCTTCCTAGTGAAACCGTTCAGGACATCTA
CGGGATTGTTGCTAAGAAAGTCAACGAGATTCTACAAGCAGACGCAATCAATGGGACCGATAACGAAGTA
GTTACCGTGACCGATGAGAACACTGGTGAAATCTCTGAGAAAGTCAAGCTGGGCACTAAGGCACTGGCTG
GTCAATGGCTGGCTTACGGTGTTACTCGCAGTGTGACTAAGCGTTCAGTCATGACGCTGGCTTACGGGTC
CAAAGAGTTCGGCTTCCGTCAACAAGTGCTGGAAGATACCATTCAGCCAGCTATTGATTCCGGCAAGGGT
CTGATGTTCACTCAGCCGAATCAGGCTGCTGGATACATGGCTAAGCTGATTTGGGAATCTGTGAGCGTGA
CGGTGGTAGCTGCGGTTGAAGCAATGAACTGGCTTAAGTCTGCTGCTAAGCTGCTGGCTGCTGAGGTCAA
AGATAAGAAGACTGGAGAGATTCTTCGCAAGCGTTGCGCTGCGCATTGGGTAACTCCTGATGGTTTCCCT
GTGTGGCAGGAATACAAGAAGCCTATTAAAACGCGCATCTCTATAATGTTCCTCGGTCAGTTCACCTTAA
AGCCTACCATTAACACCAACAAAGATAGCGAGATTGATGCACGCAAACAGGTGTCTGGTATCGCTCCTAA
CTTTGTACACAGCCAAGACGGTAGCCACCTTCGTAAGACTGTAGTGTGGGCACACGAGAAGTACGGAATC
GAATCTTTTGCACTGATTCACGACTCCTTCGGTACCATTCCGGCTGACGCTGCGAACCTGTTCAAAGCAG
TGCGCGAAACTATGGTTGACACATATGAGTCTTGTGATGTACTGGCTGATTTCTACGACCAGTTCGCTGA
CCAGTTGCACGAGTCTCAATTGGACAAAATGCCAGCACTTCCGGCTAAAGGTAACTTGAACCTCCGTGAC
ATCTTAGAGTCGGACTTCGCGTTCGCGTAATAAGGATCTGAAGCTTGGGCCCGAACAAAAACTCATCTCA
GAAGAGGATCTGAATAGCGCCGTCGACCATCATCATCATCATTGAGTTTAAACGGTCTCCAGCTTGGCTG
TTTTGGCGGATGAGAGAAGATTTTCAGCCTGATACAGATTAAATCAGAACGCAGAAGCGGTCTGATAAAA
CAGAATTTGCCTGGCGGCAGTAGCGCGGTGGTCCCACCTGACCCCATGCCGAACTCAGAAGTGAAACGCC
GTAGCGCCGATGGTAGTGTGGGGTCTCCCCATGCGAGAGTAGGGAACTGCCAGGCATCAAATAAAACGAA
AGGCTCAGTCGAAAGACTGGGCCTTTCGTTTTATCTGTTGTTTGTCGGTGAACTCTGAAAGGAGGAACTA
TATCCGGATCGAGATCCTCTAGAGTCGACCTGCAGGCATGCAAGCTTGGCGTAATCATGGTCATAGCTGT
TTCCTGTGTGAAATTGTTATCCGCTCACAATTCCACACAACATACGAGCCGGAAGCATAAAGTGTAAAGC
CTGGGGTGCCTAATGAGTGAGCTAACTCACATTAATTGCGTTGCGCTCACTGCCCGCTTTCCAGTCGGGA
AACCTGTCGTGCCAGCTGCATTAATGAATCGGCCAACGCGCGGGGAGAGGCGGTTTGCGTATTGGGCGCT
CTTCCGCTTCCTCGCTCACTGACTCGCTGCGCTCGGTCGTTCGGCTGCGGCGAGCGGTATCAGCTCACTC
AAAGGCGGTAATACGGTTATCCACAGAATCAGGGGATAACGCAGGAAAGAACATGTGAGCAAAAGGCCAG
CAAAGGCCAGGAACCGTAAAAAGGCCGCGTTGCTGGCGTTTTTCCATAGGCTCCGCCCCCCTGACGAGCA
TCACAAAAATCGACGCTCAAGTCAGAGGTGGCGAAACCCGACAGGACTATAAAGATACCAGGCGTTTCCC
CCTGGAAGCTCCCTCGTGCGCTCTCCTGTTCCGACCCTGCCGCTTACCGGATACCTGTCCGCCTTTCTCC
CTTCGGGAAGCGTGGCGCTTTCTCATAGCTCACGCTGTAGGTATCTCAGTTCGGTGTAGGTCGTTCGCTC
CAAGCTGGGCTGTGTGCACGAACCCCCCGTTCAGCCCGACCGCTGCGCCTTATCCGGTAACTATCGTCTT
GAGTCCAACCCGGTAAGACACGACTTATCGCCACTGGCAGCAGCCACTGGTAACAGGATTAGCAGAGCGA
GGTATGTAGGCGGTGCTACAGAGTTCTTGAAGTGGTGGCCTAACTACGGCTACACTAGAAGAACAGTATT
TGGTATCTGCGCTCTGCTGAAGCCAGTTACCTTCGGAAAAAGAGTTGGTAGCTCTTGATCCGGCAAACAA
ACCACCGCTGGTAGCGGTGGTTTTTTTGTTTGCAAGCAGCAGATTACGCGCAGAAAAAAAGGATCTCAAG
AAGATCCTTTGATCTTTTCTACGGGGTCTGACGCTCAGTGGAACGAAAACTCACGTTAAGGGATTTTGGT
CATGAGATTATCAAAAAGGATCTTCACCTAGATCCTTTTAAATTAAAAATGAAGTTTTAAATCAATCTAA
AGTATATATGAGTAAACTTGGTCTGACAGTTACCAATGCTTAATCAGTGAGGCACCTATCTCAGCGATCT
GTCTATTTCGTTCATCCATAGTTGCCTGACTCCCCGTCGTGTAGATAACTACGATACGGGAGGGCTTACC
ATCTGGCCCCAGTGCTGCAATGATACCGCGAGACCCACGCTCACCGGCTCCAGATTTATCAGCAATAAAC
CAGCCAGCCGGAAGGGCCGAGCGCAGAAGTGGTCCTGCAACTTTATCCGCCTCCATCCAGTCTATTAATT
GTTGCCGGGAAGCTAGAGTAAGTAGTTCGCCAGTTAATAGTTTGCGCAACGTTGTTGCCATTGCTACAGG
CATCGTGGTGTCACGCTCGTCGTTTGGTATGGCTTCATTCAGCTCCGGTTCCCAACGATCAAGGCGAGTT
ACATGATCCCCCATGTTGTGCAAAAAAGCGGTTAGCTCCTTCGGTCCTCCGATCGTTGTCAGAAGTAAGT
TGGCCGCAGTGTTATCACTCATGGTTATGGCAGCACTGCATAATTCTCTTACTGTCATGCCATCCGTAAG
ATGCTTTTCTGTGACTGGTGAGTACTCAACCAAGTCATTCTGAGAATAGTGTATGCGGCGACCGAGTTGC
TCTTGCCCGGCGTCAATACGGGATAATACCGCGCCACATAGCAGAACTTTAAAAGTGCTCATCATTGGAA
AACGTTCTTCGGGGCGAAAACTCTCAAGGATCTTACCGCTGTTGAGATCCAGTTCGATGTAACCCACTCG
TGCACCCAACTGATCTTCAGCATCTTTTACTTTCACCAGCGTTTCTGGGTGAGCAAAAACAGGAAGGCAA
AA
Features (pLannotate 1.2.2; 15 found; start..end, strand, type, name):
     49..153     -  promoter       AmpR promoter: bla
    248..283     +  CDS            rop (fragment): Rop protein, which maintains plasmids at low copy number; rop
    385..484     +  misc_feature   bom (fragment): basis of mobility region from pBR322
    490..643     -  CDS            lacZα (fragment): LacZα fragment of β-galactosidase; lacZ fragment
    788..805     +  CDS            7xHis (fragment): 6xHis affinity tag
    812..3457    +  CDS            RPOL_BPT7: Experimental evidence at protein level: Swiss-Prot protein existence level 1. Highly processive DNA-dependent RNA polymerase that catalyzes the transcription of class II and class III viral genes. Recognizes a specific promoter sequence and enters first into an 'abortive phase' where very short transcripts are synthesized and released before proceeding to the processive transcription of long RNA chains. Unwinds the double-stranded DNA to expose the coding strand for templating. Participates in the initiation of viral DNA replication presumably by making primers accessible to the DNA polymerase
   3649..3764    +  ncRNA          5S rRNA: Accession: RF00001 - 5S ribosomal RNA
   3768..3814    +  terminator     rrnB T1 terminator: transcription terminator T1 from the E. coli rrnB gene
   3863..3897    +  misc_feature   MCS (fragment): pUC18/19 multiple cloning site
   3934..3950    -  protein_bind   lac operator: The lac repressor binds to the lac operator to inhibit transcription in E. coli. This inhibition can be relieved by adding lactose or isopropyl-β-D-thiogalactopyranoside (IPTG). lac repressor encoded by lacI
   3958..3988    -  promoter       lac promoter: promoter for the E. coli lac operon
   4003..4024    -  protein_bind   CAP binding site: CAP binding activates transcription in the presence of cAMP. E. coli catabolite activator protein
   4037..4129    -  CDS            lacI (fragment): lac repressor; lacI; The lac repressor binds to the lac operator to inhibit transcription in E. coli. This inhibition can be relieved by adding lactose or isopropyl-β-D-thiogalactopyranoside (IPTG).
   4311..4899    -  rep_origin     ori: high-copy-number ColE1/pMB1/pBR322/pUC origin of replication
   5070..48      -  CDS            AmpR (across the origin): β-lactamase; bla; confers resistance to ampicillin, carbenicillin, and related antibiotics
