[The description below was written by a language model from this plasmid's Addgene catalogue record and pLannotate feature annotations shown in this document.]
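Description:
pJBL7066 is a pUC19-based synthetic biology plasmid of about 5.9 kb, built by Gibson assembly as a component of a cell-free cascaded mercury sensor. It is maintained in E. coli as a high-copy plasmid through the ColE1/pUC-type origin and is selected with ampicillin via the β-lactamase (AmpR) gene and its own promoter. The usual pUC19 remnants are annotated around the insertion site: partial lacZα, MCS, lac promoter/operator, CAP binding site, and short lacI, rop and bom fragments. These appear to be backbone carry-over rather than functional parts of the sensor.

The insert is named pMer-AKSIRV. The feature table shows a single long open reading frame matching bacteriophage T7 RNA polymerase, preceded by an N-terminal 6xHis tag and followed by a 5S rRNA segment and the rrnB T1 transcription terminator. The name implies that this polymerase is placed under a mercury-responsive mer promoter, although that promoter was not picked up as an annotated feature. "AKSIRV" probably denotes a particular T7 RNA polymerase variant, but the record does not define it.

In a cascaded design of this kind, mercury sensing, normally mediated by a MerR-type regulator that is not encoded here according to the annotations, would trigger expression of the phage polymerase. The polymerase would then transcribe a reporter from a T7 promoter on a separate template, amplifying the output relative to a directly regulated reporter. The reporter and any regulator components are not described in the record and would have to be supplied separately in the cell-free reaction.
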