Addgene plasmid #167235: pJBL7066
Purpose: cell-free cascaded mercury sensor
Depositing lab: Julius Lucks. Depositing organization: Northwestern University.
Backbone
  Vector backbone: pUC19
  Vector type: Synthetic Biology
Growth in bacteria
  Bacterial resistance: Ampicillin, 100 μg/mL
  Growth temperature: 37°C
  Growth strain: DH5alpha
  Copy number: High Copy
Gene/Insert
  Gene/Insert name: pMer-AKSIRV
  Species: Other
  Tag / fusion protein: 6X His (N terminal on insert)
  Cloning method: Gibson Cloning
Terms and licenses: Academic/Nonprofit Terms; Industry Terms: Not Available to Industry
How to cite: pJBL7066 was a gift from Julius Lucks (Addgene plasmid # 167235 ; http://n2t.net/addgene:167235 ; RRID:Addgene_167235)
